>Addgene plasmid #135875 | D62_Ld_362720 | addgene full sequence | sequence record 275110 | Addgene NGS Result
CATGTTGACATTGATTATTGACTAGTTATTAATAGTAATCAATTACGGGGTCATTAGTTCATAGCCCATA
TATGGAGTTCCGCGTTACATAACTTACGGTAAATGGCCCGCCTGGCTGACCGCCCAACGACCCCCGCCCA
TTGACGTCAATAATGACGTATGTTCCCATAGTAACGCCAATAGGGACTTTCCATTGACGTCAATGGGTGG
AGTATTTACGGTAAACTGCCCACTTGGCAGTACATCAAGTGTATCATATGCCAAGTCCGCCCCCTATTGA
CGTCAATGACGGTAAATGGCCCGCCTGGCATTATGCCCAGTACATGACCTTACGGGACTTTCCTACTTGG
CAGTACATCTACGTATTAGTCATCGCTATTACCATGGTGATGCGGTTTTGGCAGTACACCAATGGGCGTG
GATAGCGGTTTGACTCACGGGGATTTCCAAGTCTCCACCCCATTGACGTCAATGGGAGTTTGTTTTGGCA
CCAAAATCAACGGGACTTTCCAAAATGTCGTAATAACCCCGCCCCGTTGACGCAAATGGGCGGTAGGCGT
GTACGGTGGGAGGTCTATATAAGCAGAGCTCGTTTAGTGAACCGTCAGATCCTCACTCTCTTCCGCATCG
CTGTCTGCGAGGGCCAGCTGTTGGGCTCGCGGTTGAGGACAAACTCTTCGCGGTCTTTCCAGTACTCTTG
GATCGGAAACCCGTCGGCCTCCGAACGGTACTCCGCCACCGAGGGACCTGAGCGAGTCCGCATCGACCGG
ATCGGAAAACCTCTCGAGAAAGGCGTCTAACCAGTCACAGTCGCAAGGTAGGCTGAGCACCGTGGCGGGC
GGCAGCGGGTGGCGGTCGGGGTTGTTTCTGGCGGAGGTGCTGCTGATGATGTAATTAAAGTAGGCGGTCT
TGAGACGGCGGATGGTCGAGGTGAGGTGTGGCAGGCTTGAGATCCAGCTGTTGGGGTGAGTACTCCCTCT
CAAAAGCGGGCATTACTTCTGCGCTAAGATTGTCAGTTTCCAAAAACGAGGAGGATTTGATATTCACCTG
GCCCGATCTGGCCATACACTTGAGTGACAATGACATCCACTTTGCCTTTCTCTCCACAGGTGTCCACTCC
CAGGTCCAAGTTTGCCACCATGGAGTTTCAGACCCAGGTACTCATGTCCCTGCTGCTCTGCATGTCTGGT
GCGGCCGCCCAGAGCACAATCGCCAGAGATGGCGCCGCTGACGCCGCCGACATCCTGAAGGTGCTGCAGG
TCAACGTGCTGCACCGGCACGGCGCCAGAAGCGGCCTGCCTAGAGAGAACACCACCGAGATCTGCACCGA
GAGCCCCTGCGGCTACCTGAGCTGGGCCGGCATCGAGATGCTGCTGAAAGTGGGCGGCTTCCTGCGGACC
CGGTACAACACCGACCCCAGCGTGGTGTCCAGCCCCATGTTCGAGAGCCCCAACTACGACCTGGACGTGG
CCTACAGCCGGTCCACCGACGTGCTGAGAACCCTGCAGAGCGCCGAGGCCTTCCTGCGGGGATTCTTCCC
CAACATGTCCTCCCTGTACGCCGCCATCCACACCATGCCCGAGAGCACCGATGTGCTGCTGAACAGCAAC
ACCCAGCCCTGGCTGAAGTTCTTCTACAGCAACAACAAGGCCCTGCTGCGGGCCGTGTGCAACCCCCTGA
CCGACGAGCTGTTCCCCGACTGGACCGAGATCACCAAGATCGGCGCCGAGATCTACCAGGAAGGCTACTG
CAGCGACTACGAGACACGCAGCGACTGCGTGCGGACCCTGTTCGACATCGGAGCCGCCAAGAAGGCCATC
GGCGAGCTGAACCAGTACCCCCTGCTGGAAGCCAACTTCGAGAAGCTGAAGCGCGTGACCACCGTGCTGT
TCGACTACGAGTACCACTACAACCACAGCGACCCCCTGATGTTCAAGCAGGGCGGCAGAGGCCAGCCCTT
CGTGCAGCAGATGGTCAAGAACATGGAAGGCGTGATCGAGGGCAGCAACACCTACAAGCTGATGCACTAC
AGCGCCCACGACACCAGCCTGGGCCCTGTGTGGGGCACCCTGGGCGATAGAACCCCCGACGGCATGATGC
CCCCATTCGCCCAGGTGCTGGTGGCCGAGCTGCTGCAGAATCCCAGCACAGGCGCCCACTACGTGCGGAT
CCTGAGAGGCAACCCCGGCCAGAGCCCCGACACCAAGTTCGAGTTCGGCTGGGACAGCAAGTGGCAGATG
CAGTGCATCGACGCCCTGGGCACCGCCTACAAGGCCGAGGGCAACATCTGCCCCTTCGCCGACTTCAAGA
GATTCGTGAAGTGGTCCGAGCCCGCCGACGCCAGAGGCTACTGCTACCTGGACCAGGTGTCCATCGATAT
CGCCGACTGCCCCCTGGAACCCGTGGCCTACGGAACCCCTCCTACCGCCCTGGTGCCCAGCACCTGTCGG
TTCTACAGATCCGCCTGCCCTCAGTTCGCCTGCGGCATCGGCGAGACACTGAACAGCGTGTCCATGCAGT
GCGTGTGCAGCAAGGACAGCTGCCTGGGCGGAAAGGCCAACGAGGAAAGCTCTGGCGACGCCGCCGTGGA
CGCCGACAAGAAGCCCACCCTGAGAGACAGCAACGGCCTGAGCGGAGGCGCGCCCGGCAGCCTGCACCAC
ATCCTGGACGCCCAGAAGATGCTGTGGAACCACAGGGACAGGAACCTGCCTCCTCTGGCCCCTCTGGGCC
CCCACCACCATCACCACCATTGAGTCTAGACACGTGATTAATTAAGGATCCCCCGACCTCGACCTCTGGC
TAATAAAGGAAATTTATTTTCATTGCAATAGTGTGTTGGAATTTTTTGTGTCTCTCACTCGGAAGGACAT
ATGGGAGGGCAAATCATTTGGTCGAGATCCCTCGGAGATCTCTAGCTAGAGGATCGATCCCCGCCCCGGA
CGAACTAAACCTGACTACGACATCTCTGCCCCTTCTTCGCGGGGCAGTGCATGTAATCCCTTCAGTTGGT
TGGTACAACTTGCCAACTGGGCCCTGTTCCACATGTGACACGGGGGGGGACCAAACACAAAGGGGTTCTC
TGACTGTAGTTGACATCCTTATAAATGGATGTGCACATTTGCCAACACTGAGTGGCTTTCATCCTGGAGC
AGACTTTGCAGTCTGTGGACTGCAACACAACATTGCCTTTATGTGTAACTCTTGGCTGAAGCTCTTACAC
CAATGCTGGGGGACATGTACCTCCCAGGGGCCCAGGAAGACTACGGGAGGCTACACCAACGTCAATCAGA
GGGGCCTGTGTAGCTACCGATAAGCGGACCCTCAAGAGGGCATTAGCAATAGTGTTTATAAGGCCCCCTT
GTTAACCCTAAACGGGTAGCATATGCTTCCCGGGTAGTAGTATATACTATCCAGACTAACCCTAATTCAA
TAGCATATGTTACCCAACGGGAAGCATATGCTATCGAATTAGGGTTAGTAAAAGGGTCCTAAGGAACAGC
GATATCTCCCACCCCATGAGCTGTCACGGTTTTATTTACATGGGGTCAGGATTCCACGAGGGTAGTGAAC
CATTTTAGTCACAAGGGCAGTGGCTGAAGATCAAGGAGCGGGCAGTGAACTCTCCTGAATCTTCGCCTGC
TTCTTCATTCTCCTTCGTTTAGCTAATAGAATAACTGCTGAGTTGTGAACAGTAAGGTGTATGTGAGGTG
CTCGAAAACAAGGTTTCAGGTGACGCCCCCAGAATAAAATTTGGACGGGGGGTTCAGTGGTGGCATTGTG
CTATGACACCAATATAACCCTCACAAACCCCTTGGGCAATAAATACTAGTGTAGGAATGAAACATTCTGA
ATATCTTTAACAATAGAAATCCATGGGGTGGGGACAAGCCGTAAAGACTGGATGTCCATCTCACACGAAT
TTATGGCTATGGGCAACACATAATCCTAGTGCAATATGATACTGGGGTTATTAAGATGTGTCCCAGGCAG
GGACCAAGACAGGTGAACCATGTTGTTACACTCTATTTGTAACAAGGGGAAAGAGAGTGGACGCCGACAG
CAGCGGACTCCACTGGTTGTCTCTAACACCCCCGAAAATTAAACGGGGCTCCACGCCAATGGGGCCCATA
AACAAAGACAAGTGGCCACTCTTTTTTTTGAAATTGTGGAGTGGGGGCACGCGTCAGCCCCCACACGCCG
CCCTGCGGTTTTGGACTGTAAAATAAGGGTGTAATAACTTGGCTGATTGTAACCCCGCTAACCACTGCGG
TCAAACCACTTGCCCACAAAACCACTAATGGCACCCCGGGGAATACCTGCATAAGTAGGTGGGCGGGCCA
AGATAGGGGCGCGATTGCTGCGATCTGGAGGACAAATTACACACACTTGCGCCTGAGCGCCAAGCACAGG
GTTGTTGGTCCTCATATTCACGAGGTCGCTGAGAGCACGGTGGGCTAATGTTGCCATGGGTAGCATATAC
TACCCAAATATCTGGATAGCATATGCTATCCTAATCTATATCTGGGTAGCATAGGCTATCCTAATCTATA
TCTGGGTAGCATATGCTATCCTAATCTATATCTGGGTAGTATATGCTATCCTAATTTATATCTGGGTAGC
ATAGGCTATCCTAATCTATATCTGGGTAGCATATGCTATCCTAATCTATATCTGGGTAGTATATGCTATC
CTAATCTGTATCCGGGTAGCATATGCTATCCTAATAGAGATTAGGGTAGTATATGCTATCCTAATTTATA
TCTGGGTAGCATATACTACCCAAATATCTGGATAGCATATGCTATCCTAATCTATATCTGGGTAGCATAT
GCTATCCTAATCTATATCTGGGTAGCATAGGCTATCCTAATCTATATCTGGGTAGCATATGCTATCCTAA
TCTATATCTGGGTAGTATATGCTATCCTAATTTATATCTGGGTAGCATAGGCTATCCTAATCTATATCTG
GGTAGCATATGCTATCCTAATCTATATCTGGGTAGTATATGCTATCCTAATCTGTATCCGGGTAGCATAT
GCTATCCTCATGATAAGCTGTCAAACATGAGAATTTTCTTGAAGACGAAAGGGCCTCGTGATACGCCTAT
TTTTATAGGTTAATGTCATGATAATAATGGTTTCTTAGACGTCAGGTGGCACTTTTCGGGGAAATGTGCG
CGGAACCCCTATTTGTTTATTTTTCTAAATACATTCAAATATGTATCCGCTCATGAGACAATAACCCTGA
TAAATGCTTCAATAATATTGAAAAAGGAAGAGTATGAGTATTCAACATTTCCGTGTCGCCCTTATTCCCT
TTTTTGCGGCATTTTGCCTTCCTGTTTTTGCTCACCCAGAAACGCTGGTGAAAGTAAAAGATGCTGAAGA
TCAGTTGGGTGCACGAGTGGGTTACATCGAACTGGATCTCAACAGCGGTAAGATCCTTGAGAGTTTTCGC
CCCGAAGAACGTTTTCCAATGATGAGCACTTTTAAAGTTCTGCTATGTGGCGCGGTATTATCCCGTGTTG
ACGCCGGGCAAGAGCAACTCGGTCGCCGCATACACTATTCTCAGAATGACTTGGTTGAGTACTCACCAGT
CACAGAAAAGCATCTTACGGATGGCATGACAGTAAGAGAATTATGCAGTGCTGCCATAACCATGAGTGAT
AACACTGCGGCCAACTTACTTCTGACAACGATCGGAGGACCGAAGGAGCTAACCGCTTTTTTGCACAACA
TGGGGGATCATGTAACTCGCCTTGATCGTTGGGAACCGGAGCTGAATGAAGCCATACCAAACGACGAGCG
TGACACCACGATGCCTGCAGCAATGGCAACAACGTTGCGCAAACTATTAACTGGCGAACTACTTACTCTA
GCTTCCCGGCAACAATTAATAGACTGGATGGAGGCGGATAAAGTTGCAGGACCACTTCTGCGCTCGGCCC
TTCCGGCTGGCTGGTTTATTGCTGATAAATCTGGAGCCGGTGAGCGTGGGTCTCGCGGTATCATTGCAGC
ACTGGGGCCAGATGGTAAGCCCTCCCGTATCGTAGTTATCTACACGACGGGGAGTCAGGCAACTATGGAT
GAACGAAATAGACAGATCGCTGAGATAGGTGCCTCACTGATTAAGCATTGGTAACTGTCAGACCAAGTTT
ACTCATATATACTTTAGATTGATTTAAAACTTCATTTTTAATTTAAAAGGATCTAGGTGAAGATCCTTTT
TGATAATCTCATGACCAAAATCCCTTAACGTGAGTTTTCGTTCCACTGAGCGTCAGACCCCGTAGAAAAG
ATCAAAGGATCTTCTTGAGATCCTTTTTTTCTGCGCGTAATCTGCTGCTTGCAAACAAAAAAACCACCGC
TACCAGCGGTGGTTTGTTTGCCGGATCAAGAGCTACCAACTCTTTTTCCGAAGGTAACTGGCTTCAGCAG
AGCGCAGATACCAAATACTGTTCTTCTAGTGTAGCCGTAGTTAGGCCACCACTTCAAGAACTCTGTAGCA
CCGCCTACATACCTCGCTCTGCTAATCCTGTTACCAGTGGCTGCTGCCAGTGGCGATAAGTCGTGTCTTA
CCGGGTTGGACTCAAGACGATAGTTACCGGATAAGGCGCAGCGGTCGGGCTGAACGGGGGGTTCGTGCAC
ACAGCCCAGCTTGGAGCGAACGACCTACACCGAACTGAGATACCTACAGCGTGAGCTATGAGAAAGCGCC
ACGCTTCCCGAAGGGAGAAAGGCGGACAGGTATCCGGTAAGCGGCAGGGTCGGAACAGGAGAGCGCACGA
GGGAGCTTCCAGGGGGAAACGCCTGGTATCTTTATAGTCCTGTCGGGTTTCGCCACCTCTGACTTGAGCG
TCGATTTTTGTGATGCTCGTCAGGGGGGCGGAGCCTATGGAAAAACGCCAGCAACGCGGCCTTTTTACGG
TTCCTGGCCTTTTGCTGGCCTTTTGCTCACATGTTCTTTCCTGCGTTATCCCCTGATTCTGTGGATAACC
GTATTACCGCCTTTGAGTGAGCTGATACCGCTCGCCGCAGCCGAACGACCGAGCGCAGCGAGTCAGTGAG
CGAGGAAGCGGAAGAGCGCCCAATACGCAAACCGCCTCTCCCCGCGCGTTGGCCGATTCATTAATGCAGC
TGGCACGACAGGTTTCCCGACTGGAAAGCGGGCAGTGAGCGCAACGCAATTAATGTGAGTTAGCTCACTC
ATTAGGCACCCCAGGCTTTACACTTTATGCTTCCGGCTCGTATGTTGTGTGGAATTGTGAGCGGATAACA
ATTTCACACAGGAAACAGCTATGACCATGATTACGCCAAGCTCTAGCTAGAGGTCGACCAATTCTCATGT
TTGACAGCTTATCATCGCAGATCCGGGCAACGTTGTTGCCATTGCTGCAGGCGCAGAACTGGTAGGTATG
GAAGATCTATACATTGAATCAATATTGGCAATTAGCCATATTAGTCATTGGTTATATAGCATAAATCAAT
ATTGGCTATTGGCCATTGCATACGTTGTATCTATATCATAATATGTACATTTATATTGGCTCATGTCCAA
TATGACCGC
Features (pLannotate 1.2.2; 17 found; start..end, strand, type, name):
      7..386     +  enhancer       CMV enhancer: human cytomegalovirus immediate early enhancer
    388..587     +  promoter       CMV promoter: human cytomegalovirus (CMV) immediate early promoter
    655..693     +  misc_feature   Ad SA (fragment): adenovirus major late transcript splice acceptor (Friedrich and Soriano, 1991)
    726..935     -  CDS            PTP (fragment): TERM_ADE02 - Experimental evidence at protein level: Swiss-Prot protein existence level 1. Protein covalently bound to the viral DNA that acts as a primer for viral genomic replication by DNA strand displacement. Assembles on the viral origin of replication in an initiation complex with viral polymerase, DBP, host NFIA and host POU2F1/OCT1. During initiation, the polymerase covalently couples the first dCTP with Ser- 580 of pTP. The terminal protein stimulates the template activity over 20 fold compared to protein-free templates. Neo-synthesized viral genomes are linked to two preterminal prot
    966..1055    +  intron         chimeric intron (fragment): chimera between introns from adenovirus and immunoglobulin heavy chain genes
   1074..1120    +  CDS            IgH signal sequence (fragment): signal sequence from the mouse immunoglobulin heavy chain variable region
   2802..2857    +  polyA_signal   β-globin poly(A) signal: rabbit β-globin polyadenylation signal (Gil and Proudfoot, 1987)
   3371..5052    -  rep_origin     oriP (fragment): Epstein-Barr virus oriP replication origin (Yates et al., 2000)
   5179..5283    +  promoter       AmpR promoter: bla
   5284..6144    +  CDS            AmpR: β-lactamase; bla; confers resistance to ampicillin, carbenicillin, and related antibiotics
   6315..6903    +  rep_origin     ori: high-copy-number ColE1/pMB1/pBR322/pUC origin of replication
   7086..7178    +  CDS            lacI (fragment): lac repressor; lacI; The lac repressor binds to the lac operator to inhibit transcription in E. coli. This inhibition can be relieved by adding lactose or isopropyl-β-D-thiogalactopyranoside (IPTG).
   7191..7212    +  protein_bind   CAP binding site: CAP binding activates transcription in the presence of cAMP. E. coli catabolite activator protein
   7227..7257    +  promoter       lac promoter: promoter for the E. coli lac operon
   7265..7281    +  protein_bind   lac operator: The lac repressor binds to the lac operator to inhibit transcription in E. coli. This inhibition can be relieved by adding lactose or isopropyl-β-D-thiogalactopyranoside (IPTG). lac repressor encoded by lacI
   7351..7367    +  promoter       tet promoter (fragment): E. coli promoter for tetracycline efflux protein gene
   7377..7402    -  CDS            bla(M) (fragment): β-lactamase lacking the signal sequence; bla(M); allows cytosolic expression of β-lactamase
