[The description below was written by a language model from this plasmid's Addgene catalogue record and pLannotate feature annotations shown in this document.]
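Description:
D62_Ld_362720 is a mammalian expression plasmid built on the pTT3 backbone and designed to produce the extracellular domain of a Leishmania donovani surface protein as a soluble, secreted recombinant protein. It is propagated in E. coli as a high-copy plasmid through a ColE1/pUC-type origin, with selection by ampicillin through the β-lactamase gene. The backbone also carries a large fragment of the Epstein-Barr virus oriP, which supports episomal maintenance and prolonged expression in mammalian cells that supply EBNA1. Short lac regulatory elements and small tet and bla fragments near the end of the sequence appear to be cloning-vector remnants with no role in expression.

The expression cassette is driven by the human CMV immediate early enhancer and promoter. This is followed by adenovirus-derived leader and splice sequences and a fragment of a chimeric intron; the annotated reverse-strand "PTP" fragment most likely reflects this adenoviral leader region rather than an expressed gene. A fragment of the mouse immunoglobulin heavy chain signal sequence sits immediately upstream of the insert position, presumably to direct the protein into the secretory pathway. The insert itself, a 1437 bp sequence recorded as a putative membrane-bound acid phosphatase 2 (LDPBK_362720), is not annotated in the feature table, but it would occupy the unannotated gap between the signal sequence and the rabbit β-globin polyadenylation signal. According to the record, it carries a C-terminal biotinylation sequence and a His tag, which typically allow capture on streptavidin and metal-affinity purification. The stated purpose is expression of the Leishmania donovani ectodomain in mammalian cells, as part of a systematic study of the parasite's cell surface and secreted proteins.
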