Addgene plasmid #135875: D62_Ld_362720
Purpose: Expression of Leishmania donovani ectodomain in mammalian cells
Depositing lab: Gavin Wright. Depositing organization: Wellcome Sanger Institute. Publication: Systematic identification of genes encoding cell surface and secreted proteins that are essential for in vitro growth and infection in Leishmania donovani. Roberts AJ, Ong HB, Clare S, Brandt C, Harcourt K, Franssen SU, Cotton JA, Muller-Sienerth N, Wright GJ. PLoS Pathog. 2022 Feb 24;18(2):e1010364. doi: 10.1371/journal.ppat.1010364. eCollection 2022 Feb. PubMed 35202447.
Backbone
  Vector backbone: pTT3
  Backbone manufacturer: Yves Durocher, NRC
  Backbone size w/o insert (bp): 6132
  Vector type: Mammalian Expression
Growth in bacteria
  Bacterial resistance: Ampicillin, 100 μg/mL
  Growth temperature: 37°C
  Growth strain: DH5alpha
  Copy number: High Copy
Gene/Insert
  Gene/Insert name: membrane-bound acid phosphatase 2, putative (alt name: LDPBK_362720)
  Species: Leishmania donovani
  Insert size (bp): 1437
  Tag / fusion protein: biotinylation sequence and His tag (C terminal on insert)
  Cloning method: Unknown
Terms and licenses: Academic/Nonprofit Terms; Industry Terms: Not Available to Industry
How to cite: D62_Ld_362720 was a gift from Gavin Wright (Addgene plasmid # 135875 ; http://n2t.net/addgene:135875 ; RRID:Addgene_135875)
